Addgene plasmid #168040: pET28a-Fgβ-anticalin-His-ybbr
Purpose: Expresses anticalin targeting CTLA-4 with Fgβ peptide at the N terminus and 6x-His tag and ybbr tag at the C terminus
Depositing lab: Michael Nash. Depositing organization: University of Basel. Publication: Mapping Mechanostable Pulling Geometries of a Therapeutic Anticalin/CTLA-4 Protein Complex. Liu Z, Moreira RA, Dujmovic A, Liu H, Yang B, Poma AB, Nash MA. Nano Lett. 2022 Jan 12;22(1):179-187. doi: 10.1021/acs.nanolett.1c03584. Epub 2021 Dec 17. PubMed 34918516.
Backbone
  Vector backbone: pET28a
  Backbone size w/o insert (bp): 5222
  Total vector size (bp): 5876
  Vector type: Bacterial Expression
Growth in bacteria
  Bacterial resistance: Kanamycin, 50 μg/mL
  Growth temperature: 37°C
  Growth strain: DH5alpha
  Copy number: Low Copy
Gene/Insert
  Gene/Insert name: Anticalin
  Species: H. sapiens (human)
  Insert size (bp): 654
  Promoter: T7 promoter
  Tag / fusion protein: Fgβ peptide (N terminal on insert); 6x Histag (C terminal on insert); ybbr tag (C terminal on insert)
  Cloning method: Gibson Cloning
  Sequencing primers: 5′ T7 promoter; 3′ T7 terminator
Terms and licenses: Academic/Nonprofit Terms; Industry Terms: Not Available to Industry
How to cite: pET28a-Fgβ-anticalin-His-ybbr was a gift from Michael Nash (Addgene plasmid # 168040 ; http://n2t.net/addgene:168040 ; RRID:Addgene_168040)
