[The description below was written by a language model from this plasmid's Addgene catalogue record and pLannotate feature annotations shown in this document.]
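Description:
pET28a-Fgβ-anticalin-His-ybbr is a bacterial expression plasmid built on the pET28a backbone, about 5.9 kb in total, for producing an engineered anticalin that targets CTLA-4. It is propagated in E. coli under kanamycin selection (aph(3')-Ia KanR gene). Replication relies on a ColE1/pBR322-type origin accompanied by the rop gene and bom region, consistent with the low copy number listed in the record. An f1 origin is also present. The short tetracycline-resistance and AmpR promoter fragments in the feature table are most likely non-functional backbone remnants.

The expression cassette follows the standard pET design: a T7 promoter immediately followed by a lac operator, the T7 gene 10 ribosome binding site, the coding region and a T7 terminator. A plasmid-borne lacI gene keeps the cassette repressed until induction with IPTG in a host that supplies T7 RNA polymerase. The 654 bp insert, assembled by Gibson cloning, is annotated as a fragment of human lipocalin 2 (NGAL), the scaffold from which this type of anticalin is derived. According to the catalogue entry, it carries an Fgβ peptide at the N terminus and a 6x-His tag plus a ybbR tag at the C terminus. These tags are not individually annotated in the feature table, and the short "SET1" hit just before the terminator is probably backbone sequence rather than a designed fusion.

The His tag allows affinity purification. The ybbR tag is a short peptide commonly used for enzymatic site-specific covalent attachment, and the Fgβ peptide can act as a second, defined handle. This layout fits the associated study's goal of mapping mechanostable pulling geometries of the anticalin/CTLA-4 complex.
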