Features (pLannotate 1.2.2; 18 found; start..end, strand, type, name):
     29..457     +  rep_origin     f1 ori (sequence partly withheld): f1 bacteriophage origin of replication; arrow indicates direction of (+) strand synthesis
    510..567     +  promoter       AmpR promoter (fragment): bla
    576..1391    -  CDS            KanR: aminoglycoside phosphotransferase; aph(3')-Ia; confers resistance to kanamycin in bacteria or G418 (Geneticin®) in eukaryotes
   1513..2101    +  rep_origin     ori: high-copy-number ColE1/pMB1/pBR322/pUC origin of replication
   2287..2426    -  misc_feature   bom: basis of mobility region from pBR322
   2528..2719    -  CDS            rop: Rop protein, which maintains plasmids at low copy number; rop
   2736..3116    +  CDS            YPB1_ECOLX: Protein predicted: Swiss-Prot protein existence level 4. From Escherichia coli.
   3188..3479    -  CDS            TcR (fragment): tetracycline efflux protein; tet; confers resistance to tetracycline
   3494..3515    -  protein_bind   CAP binding site: CAP binding activates transcription in the presence of cAMP. E. coli catabolite activator protein
   3528..4610    -  CDS            lacI: lac repressor; lacI; The lac repressor binds to the lac operator to inhibit transcription in E. coli. This inhibition can be relieved by adding lactose or isopropyl-β-D-thiogalactopyranoside (IPTG).
   4611..4688    -  promoter       lacI promoter: lacI
   4696..4975    -  CDS            TcR (fragment): tetracycline efflux protein; tet; confers resistance to tetracycline
   4997..5015    +  promoter       T7 promoter: promoter for bacteriophage T7 RNA polymerase
   5016..5040    +  protein_bind   lac operator: The lac repressor binds to the lac operator to inhibit transcription in E. coli. This inhibition can be relieved by adding lactose or isopropyl-β-D-thiogalactopyranoside (IPTG). lac repressor encoded by lacI
   5055..5077    +  RBS            RBS: efficient ribosome binding site from bacteriophage T7 gene 10 (Olins and Rangwala, 1989)
   5130..5666    +  CDS            LCN2 (fragment): NGAL_HUMAN - Also known as HNL, NGAL From Homo sapiens (Human).
   5760..5809    +  CDS            SET1 (fragment): solubility-enhancement tag derived from T7 phage gene 10B
   5817..5864    +  terminator     T7 terminator: transcription terminator for bacteriophage T7 RNA polymerase
>Addgene plasmid #168040 | pET28a-Fgβ-anticalin-His-ybbr | addgene full sequence | sequence record 337383 | Addgene NGS Result
AGGAACTATATCCGGATTGGCGAATGGG
[124 nt withheld, positions 29-152]
C
[91 nt withheld, positions 154-244]
A
[49 nt withheld, positions 246-294]
CCTTTGACGTTGGAGTCCACGTTCTTT
[37 nt withheld, positions 322-358]
ACCCTATCTCGGTCTATTCTTTTGATTTATAAGGGATTTTGCCGATTTCGGCCTATTGGTTAAAAAATGA
GCTGATTTAACAAAAATTTAACGCGAATTTTAACAAAATATTAACGCTTACAATTTAGGTGGCACTTTTC
GGGGAAATGTGCGCGGAACCCCTATTTGTTTATTTTTCTAAATACATTCAAATATGTATCCGCTCATGAA
TTAATTCTTAGAAAAACTCATCGAGCATCAAATGAAACTGCAATTTATTCATATCAGGATTATCAATACC
ATATTTTTGAAAAAGCCGTTTCTGTAATGAAGGAGAAAACTCACCGAGGCAGTTCCATAGGATGGCAAGA
TCCTGGTATCGGTCTGCGATTCCGACTCGTCCAACATCAATACAACCTATTAATTTCCCCTCGTCAAAAA
TAAGGTTATCAAGTGAGAAATCACCATGAGTGACGACTGAATCCGGTGAGAATGGCAAAAGTTTATGCAT
TTCTTTCCAGACTTGTTCAACAGGCCAGCCATTACGCTCGTCATCAAAATCACTCGCATCAACCAAACCG
TTATTCATTCGTGATTGCGCCTGAGCGAGACGAAATACGCGATCGCTGTTAAAAGGACAATTACAAACAG
GAATCGAATGCAACCGGCGCAGGAACACTGCCAGCGCATCAACAATATTTTCACCTGAATCAGGATATTC
TTCTAATACCTGGAATGCTGTTTTCCCGGGGATCGCAGTGGTGAGTAACCATGCATCATCAGGAGTACGG
ATAAAATGCTTGATGGTCGGAAGAGGCATAAATTCCGTCAGCCAGTTTAGTCTGACCATCTCATCTGTAA
CATCATTGGCAACGCTACCTTTGCCATGTTTCAGAAACAACTCTGGCGCATCGGGCTTCCCATACAATCG
ATAGATTGTCGCACCTGATTGCCCGACATTATCGCGAGCCCATTTATACCCATATAAATCAGCATCCATG
TTGGAATTTAATCGCGGCCTAGAGCAAGACGTTTCCCGTTGAATATGGCTCATAACACCCCTTGTATTAC
TGTTTATGTAAGCAGACAGTTTTATTGTTCATGACCAAAATCCCTTAACGTGAGTTTTCGTTCCACTGAG
CGTCAGACCCCGTAGAAAAGATCAAAGGATCTTCTTGAGATCCTTTTTTTCTGCGCGTAATCTGCTGCTT
GCAAACAAAAAAACCACCGCTACCAGCGGTGGTTTGTTTGCCGGATCAAGAGCTACCAACTCTTTTTCCG
AAGGTAACTGGCTTCAGCAGAGCGCAGATACCAAATACTGTCCTTCTAGTGTAGCCGTAGTTAGGCCACC
ACTTCAAGAACTCTGTAGCACCGCCTACATACCTCGCTCTGCTAATCCTGTTACCAGTGGCTGCTGCCAG
TGGCGATAAGTCGTGTCTTACCGGGTTGGACTCAAGACGATAGTTACCGGATAAGGCGCAGCGGTCGGGC
TGAACGGGGGGTTCGTGCACACAGCCCAGCTTGGAGCGAACGACCTACACCGAACTGAGATACCTACAGC
GTGAGCTATGAGAAAGCGCCACGCTTCCCGAAGGGAGAAAGGCGGACAGGTATCCGGTAAGCGGCAGGGT
CGGAACAGGAGAGCGCACGAGGGAGCTTCCAGGGGGAAACGCCTGGTATCTTTATAGTCCTGTCGGGTTT
CGCCACCTCTGACTTGAGCGTCGATTTTTGTGATGCTCGTCAGGGGGGCGGAGCCTATGGAAAAACGCCA
GCAACGCGGCCTTTTTACGGTTCCCGGCCTTTTGCTGGCCTTTTGCTCACATGTTCTTTCCTGCGTTATC
CCCTGATTCTGTGGATAACCGTATTACCGCCTTTGAGTGAGCTGATACCGCTCGCCGCAGCCGAACGACC
GAGCGCAGCGAGTCAGTGAGCGAGGAAGCGGAAGAGCGCCTGATGCGGTATTTTCTCCTTACGCATCTGT
GCGGTATTTCACACCGCAATGGTGCACTCTCAGTACAATCTGCTCTGATGCCGCATAGTTAAGCCAGTAT
ACACTCCGCTATCGCTACGTGACTGGGTCATGGCTGCGCCCCGACACCCGCCAACACCCGCTGACGCGCC
CTGACGGGCTTGTCTGCTCCCGGCATCCGCTTACAGACAAGCTGTGACCGTCTCCGGGAGCTGCATGTGT
CAGAGGTTTTCACCGTCATCACCGAAACGCGCGAGGCAGCTGCGGTAAAGCTCATCAGCGTGGTCGTGAA
GCGATTCACAGATGTCTGCCTGTTCATCCGCGTCCAGCTCGTTGAGTTTCTCCAGAAGCGTTAATGTCTG
GCTTCTGATAAAGCGGGCCATGTTAAGGGCGGTTTTTTCCTGTTTGGTCACTGATGCCTCCGTGTAAGGG
GGATTTCTGTTCATGGGGGTAATGATACCGATGAAACGAGAGAGGATGCTCACGATACGGGTTACTGATG
ATGAACATGCCCGGTTACTGGAACGTTGTGAGGGTAAACAACTGGCGGTATGGATGCGGCGGGACCAGAG
AAAAATCACTCAGGGTCAATGCCAGCGCTTCGTTAATACAGATGTAGGTGTTCCACAGGGTAGCCAGCAG
CATCCTGCGATGCAGATCCGGAACATAATGGTGCAGGGCGCTGACTTCCGCGTTTCCAGACTTTACGAAA
CACGGAAACCGAAGACCATTCATGTTGTTGCTCAGGTCGCAGACGTTTTGCAGCAGCAGTCGCTTCACGT
TCGCTCGCGTATCGGTGATTCATTCTGCTAACCAGTAAGGCAACCCCGCCAGCCTAGCCGGGTCCTCAAC
GACAGGAGCACGATCATGCGCACCCGTGGGGCCGCCATGCCGGCGATAATGGCCTGCTTCTCGCCGAAAC
GTTTGGTGGCGGGACCAGTGACGAAGGCTTGAGCGAGGGCGTGCAAGATTCCGAATACCGCAAGCGACAG
GCCGATCATCGTCGCGCTCCAGCGAAAGCGGTCCTCGCCGAAAATGACCCAGAGCGCTGCCGGCACCTGT
CCTACGAGTTGCATGATAAAGAAGACAGTCATAAGTGCGGCGACGATAGTCATGCCCCGCGCCCACCGGA
AGGAGCTGACTGGGTTGAAGGCTCTCAAGGGCATCGGTCGAGATCCCGGTGCCTAATGAGTGAGCTAACT
TACATTAATTGCGTTGCGCTCACTGCCCGCTTTCCAGTCGGGAAACCTGTCGTGCCAGCTGCATTAATGA
ATCGGCCAACGCGCGGGGAGAGGCGGTTTGCGTATTGGGCGCCAGGGTGGTTTTTCTTTTCACCAGTGAG
ACGGGCAACAGCTGATTGCCCTTCACCGCCTGGCCCTGAGAGAGTTGCAGCAAGCGGTCCACGCTGGTTT
GCCCCAGCAGGCGAAAATCCTGTTTGATGGTGGTTAACGGCGGGATATAACATGAGCTGTCTTCGGTATC
GTCGTATCCCACTACCGAGATATCCGCACCAACGCGCAGCCCGGACTCGGTAATGGCGCGCATTGCGCCC
AGCGCCATCTGATCGTTGGCAACCAGCATCGCAGTGGGAACGATGCCCTCATTCAGCATTTGCATGGTTT
GTTGAAAACCGGACATGGCACTCCAGTCGCCTTCCCGTTCCGCTATCGGCTGAATTTGATTGCGAGTGAG
ATATTTATGCCAGCCAGCCAGACGCAGACGCGCCGAGACAGAACTTAATGGGCCCGCTAACAGCGCGATT
TGCTGGTGACCCAATGCGACCAGATGCTCCACGCCCAGTCGCGTACCGTCTTCATGGGAGAAAATAATAC
TGTTGATGGGTGTCTGGTCAGAGACATCAAGAAATAACGCCGGAACATTAGTGCAGGCAGCTTCCACAGC
AATGGCATCCTGGTCATCCAGCGGATAGTTAATGATCAGCCCACTGACGCGTTGCGCGAGAAGATTGTGC
ACCGCCGCTTTACAGGCTTCGACGCCGCTTCGTTCTACCATCGACACCACCACGCTGGCACCCAGTTGAT
CGGCGCGAGATTTAATCGCCGCGACAATTTGCGACGGCGCGTGCAGGGCCAGACTGGAGGTGGCAACGCC
AATCAGCAACGACTGTTTGCCCGCCAGTTGTTGTGCCACGCGGTTGGGAATGTAATTCAGCTCCGCCATC
GCCGCTTCCACTTTTTCCCGCGTTTTCGCAGAAACGTGGCTGGCCTGGTTCACCACGCGGGAAACGGTCT
GATAAGAGACACCGGCATACTCTGCGACATCGTATAACGTTACTGGTTTCACATTCACCACCCTGAATTG
ACTCTCTTCCGGGCGCTATCATGCCATACCGCGAAAGGTTTTGCGCCATTCGATGGTGTCCGGGATCTCG
ACGCTCTCCCTTATGCGACTCCTGCATTAGGAAGCAGCCCAGTAGTAGGTTGAGGCCGTTGAGCACCGCC
GCCGCAAGGAATGGTGCATGCAAGGAGATGGCGCCCAACAGTCCCCCGGCCACGGGGCCTGCCACCATAC
CCACGCCGAAACAAGCGCTCATGAGCCCGAAGTGGCGAGCCCGATCTTCCCCATCGGTGATGTCGGCGAT
ATAGGCGCCAGCAACCGCACCTGTGGCGCCGGTGATGCCGGCCACGATGCGTCCGGCGTAGAGGATCGAG
ATCTCGATCCCGCGAAATTAATACGACTCACTATAGGGGAATTGTGAGCGGATAACAATTCCCCTGTAGA
AATAATTTTGTTTAACTTTAAGAAGGAGATATACATATGTTTTTTAGCGCACGTGGTCATCGTCCGCTGG
ATGGTAGCGGTAGCCAGGATAGCACCAGCGATCTGATTCCGGCACCGCCTCTGAGCAAAGTTCCGCTGCA
GCAGAATTTTCAGGATAATCAGTTTCACGGCAAATGGTATGTTGTTGGTCTGGCAGGTAATCGTATTCTG
CGTGATGATCAGCATCCGATGAATATGTATGCCACCATCTATGAACTGAAAGAGGACAAAAGCTATAACG
TGACCAGCGTTATTAGCAGCCACAAAAAATGCGAATATACCATTGCAACCTTTGTTCCGGGTAGCCAGCC
TGGTGAATTTACCCTGGGTAACATTAAAAGCTATGGCGATAAAACCAGCTATCTGGTTCGTGTTGTTAGC
ACCGATTATAACCAGTATGCCGTGGTTTTTTTCAAACTGGCCGAAGATAATGCCGAATTTTTTGCCATTA
CCATTTACGGTCGTACCAAAGAACTGGCAAGCGAGCTGAAAGAAAACTTTATTCGTTTTAGCAAAAGCCT
GGGTCTGCCGGAAAATCATATTGTGTTTCCGGTTCCGATTGATCAGTGTATTGATGGTGGTAGCGGTAGC
GGTTCACATCATCATCACCATCATGGTAGCGACTCTCTGGAATTCATCGCTTCTAAACTGGCTTAACTCG
AGTAAGATCCGGCTGCTAACAAAGCCCGAAAGGAAGCTGAGTTGGCTGCTGCCACCGCTGAGCAATAACT
AGCATAACCCCTTGGGGCCTCTAAACGGGTCTTGAGGGGTTTTTTGCTGAAAGG
